>Addgene plasmid #173096 | PARP9-c024 | addgene full sequence | sequence record 348267 | Addgene NGS Result
ATGCACCATCATCATCATCATGTGAGCAAGGGCGAGGAGCTGTTCACCGGGGTGGTGCCCATCCTGGTCG
AGCTGGACGGCGACGTAAACGGCCACAGGTTCAGCGTGTCCGGCGAGGGCGAGGGCGATGCCACCTACGG
CAAGCTGACCCTGAAGTTCATCTGCACCACCGGCAAGCTGCCCGTGCCCTGGCCCACCCTCGTGACCACC
CTGACCTGGGGCGTGCAGTGCTTCGCCCGCTACCCCGACCACATGAAGCAGCACGACTTCTTCAAGTCCG
CCATGCCCGAAGGCTACGTCCAGGAGCGTACCATCTTCTTCAAGGACGACGGCAACTACAAGACCCGCGC
CGAGGTGAAGTTCGAGGGCGACACCCTGGTGAACCGCATCGAGCTGAAGGGCATCGACTTCAAGGAGGAC
GGCAACATCCTGGGGCACAAGCTGGAGTACAACGCCATCAGCGACAACGTCTATATCACCGCCGACAAGC
AGAAGAACGGCATCAAGGCCCACTTCAAGATCCGCCACAACATCGAGGACGGCAGCGTGCAGCTCGCCGA
CCACTACCAGCAGAACACCCCCATCGGCGACGGCCCCGTGCTGCTGCCCGACAACCACTACCTGAGCACC
CAGTCCAAGCTGAGCAAAGACCCCAACGAGAAGCGCGATCACATGGTCCTGCTGGAGTTCGTGACCGCCG
CCGGGATCACTCTCGGCATGGACGAGCTGTACAAGTCTTCTGGTGTAGATCTGGGTACCGAGAACTTGTA
CTTCCAATCCATGGGCAACAGCAAATCTCTGCAAGTGTTCAGAAAAATGCTGACTCCTAGGATAGAGTTA
TCAGTCTGGAAAGATGACCTCACCACACATGCTGTTGATGCTGTGGTGAATGCAGCCAATGAAGATCTTC
TGCATGGGGGAGGCCTGGCCCTGGCCCTGGTAAAAGCTGGTGGATTTGAAATCCAAGAAGAGAGCAAACA
GTTTGTTGCCAGATATGGTAAAGTGTCAGCTGGTGAGATAGCTGTCACGGGAGCAGGGAGGCTTCCCTGC
AAACAGATCATCCATGCTGTTGGGCCTCGGTGGATGGAATGGGATAAACAGGGATGTACTGGAAAGCTGC
AGAGGGCCATTGTAAGTATTCTGAATTATGTCATCTATAAAAATACTCACATTAAGACAGTAGCAATTCC
AGCCTTGAGCTCTGGGATTTTTCAGTTCCCTCTGAATTTGTGTACAAAGACTATTGTAGAGACTATCCGG
GTTAGTTTGCAAGGGAAGCCAATGATGAGTAATTTGAAAGAAATTCACCTGGTGAGCAATGAGGACCCTA
CTGTTGCTGCCTTTAAAGCTGCTTCAGAATTCATCCTAGGGAAGTAGGACGGTCTCCAGTAAAGGTGGAT
ACGGATCCGAATTCGAGCTCCGTCGACAAGCTTGCGGCCGCACTCGAGCACCACCACCACCACCACTGAG
ATCCGGCTGCTAACAAAGCCCGAAAGGAAGCTGAGTTGGCTGCTGCCACCGCTGAGCAATAACTAGCATA
ACCCCTTGGGGCCTCTAAACGGGTCTTGAGGGGTTTTTTGCTGAAAGGAGGAACTATATCCGGATTGGCG
AATGGG
[124 nt withheld, positions 1617-1740]
C
[91 nt withheld, positions 1742-1832]
A
[49 nt withheld, positions 1834-1882]
CCTTTGACGTTGGAGTCCACGTTCTTT
[37 nt withheld, positions 1910-1946]
ACCCTATCTCGGTCTATTCTTTTGATTTATAAGGGATTTTGCCGATTTCGGCCTATTGGTTAAAAAATGA
GCTGATTTAACAAAAATTTAACGCGAATTTTAACAAAATATTAACGCTTACAATTTAGGTGGCACTTTTC
GGGGAAATGTGCGCGGAACCCCTATTTGTTTATTTTTCTAAATACATTCAAATATGTATCCGCTCATGAA
TTAATTCTTAGAAAAACTCATCGAGCATCAAATGAAACTGCAATTTATTCATATCAGGATTATCAATACC
ATATTTTTGAAAAAGCCGTTTCTGTAATGAAGGAGAAAACTCACCGAGGCAGTTCCATAGGATGGCAAGA
TCCTGGTATCGGTCTGCGATTCCGACTCGTCCAACATCAATACAACCTATTAATTTCCCCTCGTCAAAAA
TAAGGTTATCAAGTGAGAAATCACCATGAGTGACGACTGAATCCGGTGAGAATGGCAAAAGTTTATGCAT
TTCTTTCCAGACTTGTTCAACAGGCCAGCCATTACGCTCGTCATCAAAATCACTCGCATCAACCAAACCG
TTATTCATTCGTGATTGCGCCTGAGCGAGACGAAATACGCGATCGCTGTTAAAAGGACAATTACAAACAG
GAATCGAATGCAACCGGCGCAGGAACACTGCCAGCGCATCAACAATATTTTCACCTGAATCAGGATATTC
TTCTAATACCTGGAATGCTGTTTTCCCGGGGATCGCAGTGGTGAGTAACCATGCATCATCAGGAGTACGG
ATAAAATGCTTGATGGTCGGAAGAGGCATAAATTCCGTCAGCCAGTTTAGTCTGACCATCTCATCTGTAA
CATCATTGGCAACGCTACCTTTGCCATGTTTCAGAAACAACTCTGGCGCATCGGGCTTCCCATACAATCG
ATAGATTGTCGCACCTGATTGCCCGACATTATCGCGAGCCCATTTATACCCATATAAATCAGCATCCATG
TTGGAATTTAATCGCGGCCTAGAGCAAGACGTTTCCCGTTGAATATGGCTCATAACACCCCTTGTATTAC
TGTTTATGTAAGCAGACAGTTTTATTGTTCATGACCAAAATCCCTTAACGTGAGTTTTCGTTCCACTGAG
CGTCAGACCCCGTAGAAAAGATCAAAGGATCTTCTTGAGATCCTTTTTTTCTGCGCGTAATCTGCTGCTT
GCAAACAAAAAAACCACCGCTACCAGCGGTGGTTTGTTTGCCGGATCAAGAGCTACCAACTCTTTTTCCG
AAGGTAACTGGCTTCAGCAGAGCGCAGATACCAAATACTGTCCTTCTAGTGTAGCCGTAGTTAGGCCACC
ACTTCAAGAACTCTGTAGCACCGCCTACATACCTCGCTCTGCTAATCCTGTTACCAGTGGCTGCTGCCAG
TGGCGATAAGTCGTGTCTTACCGGGTTGGACTCAAGACGATAGTTACCGGATAAGGCGCAGCGGTCGGGC
TGAACGGGGGGTTCGTGCACACAGCCCAGCTTGGAGCGAACGACCTACACCGAACTGAGATACCTACAGC
GTGAGCTATGAGAAAGCGCCACGCTTCCCGAAGGGAGAAAGGCGGACAGGTATCCGGTAAGCGGCAGGGT
CGGAACAGGAGAGCGCACGAGGGAGCTTCCAGGGGGAAACGCCTGGTATCTTTATAGTCCTGTCGGGTTT
CGCCACCTCTGACTTGAGCGTCGATTTTTGTGATGCTCGTCAGGGGGGCGGAGCCTATGGAAAAACGCCA
GCAACGCGGCCTTTTTACGGTTCCTGGCCTTTTGCTGGCCTTTTGCTCACATGTTCTTTCCTGCGTTATC
CCCTGATTCTGTGGATAACCGTATTACCGCCTTTGAGTGAGCTGATACCGCTCGCCGCAGCCGAACGACC
GAGCGCAGCGAGTCAGTGAGCGAGGAAGCGGAAGAGCGCCTGATGCGGTATTTTCTCCTTACGCATCTGT
GCGGTATTTCACACCGCAATGGTGCACTCTCAGTACAATCTGCTCTGATGCCGCATAGTTAAGCCAGTAT
ACACTCCGCTATCGCTACGTGACTGGGTCATGGCTGCGCCCCGACACCCGCCAACACCCGCTGACGCGCC
CTGACGGGCTTGTCTGCTCCCGGCATCCGCTTACAGACAAGCTGTGACCGTCTCCGGGAGCTGCATGTGT
CAGAGGTTTTCACCGTCATCACCGAAACGCGCGAGGCAGCTGCGGTAAAGCTCATCAGCGTGGTCGTGAA
GCGATTCACAGATGTCTGCCTGTTCATCCGCGTCCAGCTCGTTGAGTTTCTCCAGAAGCGTTAATGTCTG
GCTTCTGATAAAGCGGGCCATGTTAAGGGCGGTTTTTTCCTGTTTGGTCACTGATGCCTCCGTGTAAGGG
GGATTTCTGTTCATGGGGGTAATGATACCGATGAAACGAGAGAGGATGCTCACGATACGGGTTACTGATG
ATGAACATGCCCGGTTACTGGAACGTTGTGAGGGTAAACAACTGGCGGTATGGATGCGGCGGGACCAGAG
AAAAATCACTCAGGGTCAATGCCAGCGCTTCGTTAATACAGATGTAGGTGTTCCACAGGGTAGCCAGCAG
CATCCTGCGATGCAGATCCGGAACATAATGGTGCAGGGCGCTGACTTCCGCGTTTCCAGACTTTACGAAA
CACGGAAACCGAAGACCATTCATGTTGTTGCTCAGGTCGCAGACGTTTTGCAGCAGCAGTCGCTTCACGT
TCGCTCGCGTATCGGTGATTCATTCTGCTAACCAGTAAGGCAACCCCGCCAGCCTAGCCGGGTCCTCAAC
GACAGGAGCACGATCATGCGCACCCGTGGGGCCGCCATGCCGGCGATAATGGCCTGCTTCTCGCCGAAAC
GTTTGGTGGCGGGACCAGTGACGAAGGCTTGAGCGAGGGCGTGCAAGATTCCGAATACCGCAAGCGACAG
GCCGATCATCGTCGCGCTCCAGCGAAAGCGGTCCTCGCCGAAAATGACCCAGAGCGCTGCCGGCACCTGT
CCTACGAGTTGCATGATAAAGAAGACAGTCATAAGTGCGGCGACGATAGTCATGCCCCGCGCCCACCGGA
AGGAGCTGACTGGGTTGAAGGCTCTCAAGGGCATCGGTCGAGATCCCGGTGCCTAATGAGTGAGCTAACT
TACATTAATTGCGTTGCGCTCACTGCCCGCTTTCCAGTCGGGAAACCTGTCGTGCCAGCTGCATTAATGA
ATCGGCCAACGCGCGGGGAGAGGCGGTTTGCGTATTGGGCGCCAGGGTGGTTTTTCTTTTCACCAGTGAG
ACGGGCAACAGCTGATTGCCCTTCACCGCCTGGCCCTGAGAGAGTTGCAGCAAGCGGTCCACGCTGGTTT
GCCCCAGCAGGCGAAAATCCTGTTTGATGGTGGTTAACGGCGGGATATAACATGAGCTGTCTTCGGTATC
GTCGTATCCCACTACCGAGATATCCGCACCAACGCGCAGCCCGGACTCGGTAATGGCGCGCATTGCGCCC
AGCGCCATCTGATCGTTGGCAACCAGCATCGCAGTGGGAACGATGCCCTCATTCAGCATTTGCATGGTTT
GTTGAAAACCGGACATGGCACTCCAGTCGCCTTCCCGTTCCGCTATCGGCTGAATTTGATTGCGAGTGAG
ATATTTATGCCAGCCAGCCAGACGCAGACGCGCCGAGACAGAACTTAATGGGCCCGCTAACAGCGCGATT
TGCTGGTGACCCAATGCGACCAGATGCTCCACGCCCAGTCGCGTACCGTCTTCATGGGAGAAAATAATAC
TGTTGATGGGTGTCTGGTCAGAGACATCAAGAAATAACGCCGGAACATTAGTGCAGGCAGCTTCCACAGC
AATGGCATCCTGGTCATCCAGCGGATAGTTAATGATCAGCCCACTGACGCGTTGCGCGAGAAGATTGTGC
ACCGCCGCTTTACAGGCTTCGACGCCGCTTCGTTCTACCATCGACACCACCACGCTGGCACCCAGTTGAT
CGGCGCGAGATTTAATCGCCGCGACAATTTGCGACGGCGCGTGCAGGGCCAGACTGGAGGTGGCAACGCC
AATCAGCAACGACTGTTTGCCCGCCAGTTGTTGTGCCACGCGGTTGGGAATGTAATTCAGCTCCGCCATC
GCCGCTTCCACTTTTTCCCGCGTTTTCGCAGAAACGTGGCTGGCCTGGTTCACCACGCGGGAAACGGTCT
GATAAGAGACACCGGCATACTCTGCGACATCGTATAACGTTACTGGTTTCACATTCACCACCCTGAATTG
ACTCTCTTCCGGGCGCTATCATGCCATACCGCGAAAGGTTTTGCGCCATTCGATGGTGTCCGGGATCTCG
ACGCTCTCCCTTATGCGACTCCTGCATTAGGAAGCAGCCCAGTAGTAGGTTGAGGCCGTTGAGCACCGCC
GCCGCAAGGAATGGTGCATGCAAGGAGATGGCGCCCAACAGTCCCCCGGCCACGGGGCCTGCCACCATAC
CCACGCCGAAACAAGCGCTCATGAGCCCGAAGTGGCGAGCCCGATCTTCCCCATCGGTGATGTCGGCGAT
ATAGGCGCCAGCAACCGCACCTGTGGCGCCGGTGATGCCGGCCACGATGCGTCCGGCGTAGAGGATCGAG
ATCTCGATCCCGCGAAATTAATACGACTCACTATAGGGGAATTGTGAGCGGATAACAATTCCCCTCTAGA
AATAATTTTGTTTAACTTTAAGAAGGAGATATACAT
Features (pLannotate 1.2.2; 20 found; start..end, strand, type, name):
     22..736     +  CDS            mCerulean (fragment): enhanced monomeric variant of CFP (Rizzo et al., 2004) mammalian codon-optimized
    784..1374    +  CDS            PARP9 (fragment): PARP9_HUMAN - Also known as BAL From Homo sapiens (Human).
   1449..1466    +  CDS            9xHis (fragment): 9xHis affinity tag
   1476..1525    +  CDS            SET1 (fragment): solubility-enhancement tag derived from T7 phage gene 10B
   1533..1580    +  terminator     T7 terminator: transcription terminator for bacteriophage T7 RNA polymerase
   1617..2045    +  rep_origin     f1 ori (sequence partly withheld): f1 bacteriophage origin of replication; arrow indicates direction of (+) strand synthesis
   2098..2155    +  promoter       AmpR promoter (fragment): bla
   2164..2979    -  CDS            KanR: aminoglycoside phosphotransferase; aph(3')-Ia; confers resistance to kanamycin in bacteria or G418 (Geneticin®) in eukaryotes
   3101..3689    +  rep_origin     ori: high-copy-number ColE1/pMB1/pBR322/pUC origin of replication
   3875..4014    -  misc_feature   bom: basis of mobility region from pBR322
   4116..4307    -  CDS            rop: Rop protein, which maintains plasmids at low copy number; rop
   4324..4704    +  CDS            YPB1_ECOLX: Protein predicted: Swiss-Prot protein existence level 4. From Escherichia coli.
   4776..5067    -  CDS            TcR (fragment): tetracycline efflux protein; tet; confers resistance to tetracycline
   5082..5103    -  protein_bind   CAP binding site: CAP binding activates transcription in the presence of cAMP. E. coli catabolite activator protein
   5116..6198    -  CDS            lacI: lac repressor; lacI; The lac repressor binds to the lac operator to inhibit transcription in E. coli. This inhibition can be relieved by adding lactose or isopropyl-β-D-thiogalactopyranoside (IPTG).
   6199..6276    -  promoter       lacI promoter: lacI
   6284..6563    -  CDS            TcR (fragment): tetracycline efflux protein; tet; confers resistance to tetracycline
   6585..6603    +  promoter       T7 promoter: promoter for bacteriophage T7 RNA polymerase
   6604..6628    +  protein_bind   lac operator: The lac repressor binds to the lac operator to inhibit transcription in E. coli. This inhibition can be relieved by adding lactose or isopropyl-β-D-thiogalactopyranoside (IPTG). lac repressor encoded by lacI
   6643..6665    +  RBS            RBS: efficient ribosome binding site from bacteriophage T7 gene 10 (Olins and Rangwala, 1989)
