[The description below was written by a language model from this plasmid's Addgene catalogue record and pLannotate feature annotations shown in this document.]
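Description:
PARP9-c024 is a bacterial expression plasmid built on the pNIC-CFP backbone, a pET-style vector for producing recombinant fusion proteins in E. coli. It is selected with kanamycin through an aph(3')-Ia resistance gene and replicates from a ColE1/pMB1-type origin. The presence of rop and the pBR322 bom region is consistent with the catalogue's low-copy designation. An f1 origin is also annotated, along with residual tetracycline-resistance gene fragments that are backbone remnants rather than functional markers.

The expression cassette spans the plasmid's numbering origin. A T7 promoter followed by a lac operator and the T7 gene 10 ribosome binding site drives an open reading frame that begins with mCerulean, a monomeric cyan fluorescent protein, fused at its C-terminus to a fragment of human PARP9 (also called ARTD9 or BAL1) covering residues G102 to K298. The insert was introduced by ligation-independent cloning. A T7 terminator closes the unit, and a plasmid-borne lacI gene with its own promoter supplies the repressor, so expression requires a host providing T7 RNA polymerase and is induced with IPTG or lactose. The feature table also flags a short His-tag fragment and a partial SET1 match between the insert and the terminator. The catalogue lists only the N-terminal mCerulean tag, so whether these downstream elements are in frame and translated cannot be determined from the record.

The plasmid belongs to a published toolbox of reagents for studying ADP-ribosyl binding proteins, in which it supplies a fluorescently tagged PARP9 fragment. The record does not give the specific assay format.
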