Addgene plasmid #173096: PARP9-c024
Purpose: Expression of recombinant fusion protein in E. coli
Depositing lab: Lari Lehtiö. Depositing organization: University of Oulu. Publication: A molecular toolbox for ADP-ribosyl binding proteins. Sowa ST, Galera-Prat A, Wazir S, Alanen HI, Maksimainen MM, Lehtio L. Cell Rep Methods. 2021 Dec 20;1(8):100121. doi: 10.1016/j.crmeth.2021.100121. Epub 2021 Nov 11. PubMed 34786571.
Backbone
  Vector backbone: pNIC-CFP
  Vector type: Bacterial Expression
Growth in bacteria
  Bacterial resistance: Kanamycin, 50 μg/mL
  Growth temperature: 37°C
  Growth strain: DH5alpha
  Copy number: Low Copy
Gene/Insert
  Gene/Insert name: PARP9
  Species: H. sapiens (human)
  Mutation: G102-K298
  Entrez Gene: PARP9 (a.k.a. ARTD9, BAL, BAL1, MGC:7868)
  Tag / fusion protein: mCerulean (N terminal on backbone)
  Cloning method: Ligation Independent Cloning
Terms and licenses: Academic/Nonprofit Terms; Industry Terms: Not Available to Industry
Depositor comments: Please visit https://www.biorxiv.org/content/10.1101/2021.05.31.445082v2 for bioRxiv preprint.
How to cite: PARP9-c024 was a gift from Lari Lehtiö (Addgene plasmid # 173096 ; http://n2t.net/addgene:173096 ; RRID:Addgene_173096)
