>Addgene plasmid #173096 | PARP9-c024 | depositor partial sequence | sequence record 335871 | G102-K298
ATGCACCATCATCATCATCATGTGAGCAAGGGCGAGGAGCTGTTCACCGGGGTGGTGCCCATCCTGGTCG
AGCTGGACGGCGACGTAAACGGCCACAGGTTCAGCGTGTCCGGCGAGGGCGAGGGCGATGCCACCTACGG
CAAGCTGACCCTGAAGTTCATCTGCACCACCGGCAAGCTGCCCGTGCCCTGGCCCACCCTCGTGACCACC
CTGACCTGGGGCGTGCAGTGCTTCGCCCGCTACCCCGACCACATGAAGCAGCACGACTTCTTCAAGTCCG
CCATGCCCGAAGGCTACGTCCAGGAGCGTACCATCTTCTTCAAGGACGACGGCAACTACAAGACCCGCGC
CGAGGTGAAGTTCGAGGGCGACACCCTGGTGAACCGCATCGAGCTGAAGGGCATCGACTTCAAGGAGGAC
GGCAACATCCTGGGGCACAAGCTGGAGTACAACGCCATCAGCGACAACGTCTATATCACCGCCGACAAGC
AGAAGAACGGCATCAAGGCCCACTTCAAGATCCGCCACAACATCGAGGACGGCAGCGTGCAGCTCGCCGA
CCACTACCAGCAGAACACCCCCATCGGCGACGGCCCCGTGCTGCTGCCCGACAACCACTACCTGAGCACC
CAGTCCAAGCTGAGCAAAGACCCCAACGAGAAGCGCGATCACATGGTCCTGCTGGAGTTCGTGACCGCCG
CCGGGATCACTCTCGGCATGGACGAGCTGTACAAGTCTTCTGGTGTAGATCTGGGTACCGAGAACTTGTA
CTTCCAATCCATGGGCAACAGCAAATCTCTGCAAGTGTTCAGAAAAATGCTGACTCCTAGGATAGAGTTA
TCAGTCTGGAAAGATGACCTCACCACACATGCTGTTGATGCTGTGGTGAATGCAGCCAATGAAGATCTTC
TGCATGGGGGAGGCCTGGCCCTGGCCCTGGTAAAAGCTGGTGGATTTGAAATCCAAGAAGAGAGCAAACA
GTTTGTTGCCAGATATGGTAAAGTGTCAGCTGGTGAGATAGCTGTCACGGGAGCAGGGAGGCTTCCCTGC
AAACAGATCATCCATGCTGTTGGGCCTCGGTGGATGGAATGGGATAAACAGGGATGTACTGGAAAGCTGC
AGAGGGCCATTGTAAGTATTCTGAATTATGTCATCTATAAAAATACTCACATTAAGACAGTAGCAATTCC
AGCCTTGAGCTCTGGGATTTTTCAGTTCCCTCTGAATTTGTGTACAAAGACTATTGTAGAGACTATCCGG
GTTAGTTTGCAAGGGAAGCCAATGATGAGTAATTTGAAAGAAATTCACCTGGTGAGCAATGAGGACCCTA
CTGTTGCTGCCTTTAAAGCTGCTTCAGAATTCATCCTAGGGAAGTAG
